Addgene plasmid #57767: miniSOG-Fascin-C-10
Purpose: Localization: Actin Bundling Protein, Excitation: 448 / 473, Emission: 500 / 528
Depositing lab: Michael Davidson. Depositing organization: Florida State University, Tallahassee. Publication: A genetically encoded tag for correlated light and electron microscopy of intact cells, tissues, and organisms. Shu X, Lev-Ram V, Deerinck TJ, Qi Y, Ramko EB, Davidson MW, Jin Y, Ellisman MH, Tsien RY. PLoS Biol. 2011 Apr;9(4):e1001041. doi: 10.1371/journal.pbio.1001041. Epub 2011 Apr 5. PubMed 21483721.
Backbone
  Vector backbone: miniSOG-C1
  Backbone size w/o insert (bp): 4750
  Vector type: Mammalian Expression
  Selectable markers: Neomycin (select with G418)
Growth in bacteria
  Bacterial resistance: Kanamycin, 50 μg/mL
  Growth temperature: 37°C
  Growth strain: DH5alpha
  Copy number: High Copy
Gene/Insert
  Gene/Insert name: Fascin (alt name: NM_003088.2)
  Species: H. sapiens (human)
  Promoter: CMV
  Tag / fusion protein: miniSOG (N terminal on backbone)
  Cloning method: Unknown
  Sequencing primers: 5′ CMV-F; 3′ SV40pA-R
Terms and licenses: Academic/Nonprofit Terms; Industry Terms
Depositor comments: . Excitation = 448 / 473; Emission = 500 / 528
How to cite: miniSOG-Fascin-C-10 was a gift from Michael Davidson (Addgene plasmid # 57767)
