[The description below was written by a language model from this plasmid's Addgene catalogue record.]
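Description:
miniSOG-Fascin-C-10 is a mammalian expression plasmid built on the miniSOG-C1 backbone (about 4.75 kb without insert), a C1-style fusion vector in which the tag precedes the cloning site. It carries human fascin, an actin-bundling protein, under the control of the CMV promoter, with miniSOG supplied by the backbone and fused to the N terminus of fascin. The "C-10" in the name probably refers to the C-type vector layout and a 10-residue linker between tag and protein, but the record does not state this explicitly. The listed 3′ sequencing primer implies an SV40 polyadenylation signal downstream of the insert. The plasmid is maintained at high copy in E. coli under kanamycin selection, and transfected mammalian cells can be selected with G418 through the neomycin resistance marker. No feature table is provided, so the origin of replication and the exact arrangement of the resistance cassette are not documented here, and the cloning method is recorded as unknown.

miniSOG (mini singlet oxygen generator) is a small flavin-binding fluorescent protein that emits green fluorescence; the record lists excitation peaks at 448 and 473 nm and emission peaks at 500 and 528 nm. On illumination it also generates singlet oxygen, which can locally polymerize diaminobenzidine into an osmiophilic deposit visible by electron microscopy. Fusing it to fascin directs the tag to bundled actin structures, so the construct serves as a localization marker for these structures in fluorescence imaging and in correlated light and electron microscopy of transfected cells.
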