>Addgene plasmid #57767 | miniSOG-Fascin-C-10 | addgene partial sequence | sequence record 114601 | CMV-F 5'-CGCAAATGGGCGGTAGGCGTG-3'
CCGTCAGATCCGCTAGCGCTACCGGTCGCCACCATGGAGAAAAGTTTCGTGATAACTGATCCACGGCTGC
CAGACAATCCCATCATCTTCGCATCCGATGGCTTCCTGGAGCTGACCGAGTATTCCAGAGAGGAGATCCT
GGGCCGCAATGGCCGCTTTCTGCAGGGACCAGAGACAGACCAGGCCACAGTGCAGAAGATTCGCGATGCC
ATTAGAGATCAGCGCGAGATTACCGTGCAGCTGATAAACTACACAAAAAGCGGGAAGAAATTCTGGAACC
TCCTGCACCTCCAGCCCATGAGGGACCAGAAGGGTGAGCTCCAGTATTTCATCGGAGTGCAGCTGGATGG
ATCCGGACTCAGATCTAAGCTGAACCCTCCTGATGAGAGTGGCCCCGGCTGCATGAGCTGCAAGTGTGTG
CTCTCCTGAGAATTCTGCAGTCGACGGTACCGCGGGCCCGGGATCCACCGGATCTAGATAACTGATCATA
ATCAGCCATACCACATTTGTAGAGGTTTTACTTGCTTTAAAAAACCTCCCACACCTCCCCCTGAACCTGA
AACATAAAATGAATGCAATTGTTGTTGTTAACTTGTTTATTGCAGCTTATAATGGTTACAAATAAAGCAA
TAGCATCACAAATTTCACAAATAAAGCATTTTTTTCACTGCATTCTAGTTGTGGTTTGTCCAAACTCATC
AATGTATCTTAACGCGTAAATTGTAAGCGTTAATATTTTGTTAAAATTCGCGTTAAATTTTTGTTAAATC
AGCTCATTTTTTAACCAATAGGCCGAAATCGGCAAAATCCCTTATAAATC
